Addgene plasmid #98404: pYZ033
Purpose: (Empty Backbone) Entry vector for S. pombe CRISPR-Cas9 system. The gRNA can be integrated easily through Gibson Assembly with the plasmid backbone digested by Not1
Depositing lab: Jef Boeke. Depositing organization: NYU Grossman School of Medicine. Publication: Construction of Designer Selectable Marker Deletions with CRISPR-Cas9 Toolbox in Schizosaccharomyces pombe and Optimized Design of Common Entry Vectors. Zhao Y, Boeke JD. G3 (Bethesda). 2018 Jan 10. pii: g3.117.300363. doi: 10.1534/g3.117.300363. PubMed 29321167.
Backbone
  Vector backbone: pMZ374
  Backbone size (bp): 11358
  Modifications to backbone: CspCI placeholder was replaced with Not1 cutting site
  Vector type: CRISPR, Synthetic Biology
  Selectable markers: Spura4
Growth in bacteria
  Bacterial resistance: Ampicillin, 100 μg/mL
  Growth temperature: 37°C
  Growth strain: DH5alpha
  Copy number: High Copy
Gene/Insert
  Cloning method: Gibson Cloning
  Sequencing primers: 5′ M13F; 3′ M13R
Terms and licenses: Academic/Nonprofit Terms; Industry Terms: Not Available to Industry
How to cite: pYZ033 was a gift from Jef Boeke (Addgene plasmid # 98404 ; http://n2t.net/addgene:98404 ; RRID:Addgene_98404)
