[The description below was written by a language model from this plasmid's Addgene catalogue record and pLannotate feature annotations shown in this document.]
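Description:
pYZ033 is an empty entry vector for CRISPR-Cas9 genome editing in the fission yeast Schizosaccharomyces pombe, derived from the pMZ374 backbone and about 11.4 kb in size. It is an E. coli/S. pombe shuttle plasmid. In bacteria it replicates from a high-copy ColE1/pUC-type origin and is selected with ampicillin through the bla gene. In fission yeast it is maintained episomally by the ars1 autonomously replicating sequence and selected by uracil prototrophy through the S. pombe ura4 marker. Small fragments annotated as lacI, lacZα, bom, rop and hus5 appear to be remnants of the parental cloning vectors or of the sequences flanking the yeast elements, rather than functional parts.

The plasmid carries both components of the editing system. Streptococcus pyogenes Cas9 is expressed from the S. pombe adh1 promoter and terminated by the S. cerevisiae CYC1 terminator. The guide RNA cassette uses the rrk1 promoter and leader, which come from the gene for the RNA component of RNase P, followed downstream by a hammerhead ribozyme from the tobacco ringspot virus satellite RNA. In this arrangement the leader is removed at the 5′ end and the ribozyme cleaves itself at the 3′ end, releasing a guide with defined termini from the longer transcript. The feature table does not annotate the gRNA scaffold itself, although an unannotated gap lies between the rrk1 leader and the ribozyme.

Relative to pMZ374, the CspCI placeholder at the targeting-sequence position has been replaced with a NotI site. Users linearise the plasmid with NotI and insert a chosen guide sequence by Gibson assembly, and M13 forward and reverse primers are listed for sequencing. The associated work used this toolbox to build designer deletions of selectable marker genes in S. pombe.
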