Features (pLannotate 1.2.2; 23 found; start..end, strand, type, name):
     75..322     -  terminator     CYC1 terminator: S. cerevisiae CYC1; transcription terminator for CYC1
    371..4474    -  CDS            cas9: CAS9_STRP1 - Also known as csn1 From Streptococcus pyogenes serotype M1.
   4475..4493    +  misc_feature   MCS (fragment): pUC18/19 multiple cloning site
   4495..5236    -  promoter       adh1 promoter: promoter for the Schizosaccharomyces pombe adh1 gene encoding alcohol dehydrogenase
   5265..5369    +  promoter       AmpR promoter: bla
   5370..6230    +  CDS            AmpR: β-lactamase; bla; confers resistance to ampicillin, carbenicillin, and related antibiotics
   6401..6989    +  rep_origin     ori: high-copy-number ColE1/pMB1/pBR322/pUC origin of replication
   7172..7264    +  CDS            lacI (fragment): lac repressor; lacI; The lac repressor binds to the lac operator to inhibit transcription in E. coli. This inhibition can be relieved by adding lactose or isopropyl-β-D-thiogalactopyranoside (IPTG).
   7277..7298    +  protein_bind   CAP binding site: CAP binding activates transcription in the presence of cAMP. E. coli catabolite activator protein
   7313..7343    +  promoter       lac promoter: promoter for the E. coli lac operon
   7347..7369    +  protein_bind   lac operator (fragment): The lac repressor binds to the lac operator to inhibit transcription in E. coli. This inhibition can be relieved by adding lactose or isopropyl-β-D-thiogalactopyranoside (IPTG). lac repressor encoded by lacI
   7400..7418    +  misc_feature   MCS (fragment): pUC18/19 multiple cloning site
   7428..7784    +  promoter       rrk1 promoter/leader: promoter and leader RNA for the Schizosaccharomyces pombe rrk1 gene encoding the K-RNA component of RNase P (Jacobs et al., 2014)
   7877..7928    +  misc_RNA       sTRSV HHRz: hammerhead ribozyme from the tobacco ringspot virus satellite RNA (Khvorova et al., 2003)
   7937..7974    +  misc_feature   MCS (fragment): pUC18/19 multiple cloning site
   7977..8131    +  CDS            lacZα (fragment): LacZα fragment of β-galactosidase; lacZ fragment
   8137..8188    -  misc_feature   bom (fragment): basis of mobility region from pBR322
   8635..9429    -  CDS            S. pombe ura4: orotidine 5'-phosphate decarboxylase, required for uracil biosynthesis; Schizosaccharomyces pombe ura4
  10039..10822   -  rep_origin     ars1: Schizosaccharomyces pombe autonomously replicating sequence ars1
  10983..11048   +  CDS            hus5 (fragment): UBC9_SCHPO - Also known as ubc9. Experimental evidence at protein level: Swiss-Prot protein existence level 1. Catalyzes the covalent attachment of ubiquitin-like protein SUMO/Smt3 to other proteins. Required for efficient recovery from DNA damage or S-phase arrest and normal mitosis. This may be as part of a checkpoint independent recovery process. From Schizosaccharomyces pombe (strain 972 / ATCC 24843) (Fission yeast).
  11102..11167   +  CDS            hus5 (fragment): UBC9_SCHPO - Also known as ubc9. Experimental evidence at protein level: Swiss-Prot protein existence level 1. Catalyzes the covalent attachment of ubiquitin-like protein SUMO/Smt3 to other proteins. Required for efficient recovery from DNA damage or S-phase arrest and normal mitosis. This may be as part of a checkpoint independent recovery process. From Schizosaccharomyces pombe (strain 972 / ATCC 24843) (Fission yeast).
  11177..11226   -  misc_feature   bom (fragment): basis of mobility region from pBR322
  11328..1       -  CDS            rop (fragment) (across the origin): Rop protein, which maintains plasmids at low copy number; rop
>Addgene plasmid #98404 | pYZ033 | addgene full sequence | sequence record 198860 | Addgene NGS Result
GACGAAAGGGCCTCGTGATACGCCTATTTTTATAGGTTAATGTCATGATAATAATGGTTTCTTAGACGGG
GATCGCAAATTAAAGCCTTCGAGCGTCCCAAAACCTTCTCAAGCAAGGTTTTCAGTATAATGTTACATGC
GTACACGCGTCTGTACAGAAAAAAAAGAAAAATTTGAAATATAAATAACGTTCTTAATACTAACATAACT
ATAAAAAAATAAATAGGGACCTAGACTTCAGGTTGTCTAACTCCTTCCTTTTCGGTTAGAGCGGATGTGG
GGGGAGGGCGTGAATGTAAGCGTGACATAACTAATTACATGACTCGAGAAGAGATCACACCTTCCTCTTC
TTCTTGGGGTCAGCCCTGCTGTCTCCACCGAGCTGAGAGAGGTCGATTCTTGTTTCATAGAGCCCCGTAA
TTGACTGATGAATCAGTGTGGCGTCCAGGACCTCCTTTGTAGAGGTGTACCGCTTTCTGTCTATGGTGGT
GTCGAAGTACTTGAAGGCTGCAGGCGCGCCCAAGTTGGTCAGAGTAAACAAGTGGATAATGTTTTCTGCC
TGCTCCCTGATGGGCTTATCCCTGTGCTTATTGTAAGCAGAAAGCACCTTATCGAGGTTAGCGTCGGCGA
GGATCACTCTTTTGGAGAATTCGCTTATTTGCTCGATGATCTCATCAAGGTAGTGTTTGTGTTGTTCCAC
GAACAGCTGCTTCTGCTCATTATCTTCGGGAGACCCTTTGAGCTTTTCATAGTGGCTGGCCAGATACAAG
AAATTAACGTATTTAGAGGGCAGTGCCAGCTCGTTACCTTTCTGCAGCTCGCCCGCACTAGCGAGCATTC
GTTTCCGGCCGTTTTCAAGCTCAAAGAGAGAGTACTTGGGAAGCTTAATGATGAGGTCTTTTTTGACCTC
TTTATATCCTTTCGCCTCGAGAAAGTCGATGGGGTTTTTTTCGAAGCTTGATCGCTCCATGATTGTGATG
CCCAGCAGTTCCTTGACGCTTTTGAGTTTTTTAGACTTCCCTTTCTCCACTTTGGCCACAACCAGTACAC
TGTAAGCGACTGTAGGAGAATCGAATCCGCCGTATTTCTTGGGGTCCCAATCTTTTTTGCGTGCGATCAG
CTTGTCGCTGTTCCTTTTCGGGAGGATACTTTCCTTGGAGAAGCCTCCGGTCTGTACTTCGGTCTTTTTA
ACGATGTTCACCTGCGGCATGGACAGGACCTTCCGGACTGTCGCGAAATCCCTACCCTTGTCCCACACGA
TTTCTCCTGTTTCTCCGTTTGTTTCGATAAGTGGTCGCTTCCGAATCTCTCCATTGGCCAGTGTAATCTC
GGTCTTGAAAAAATTCATAATATTGCTGTAAAAGAAGTACTTAGCGGTGGCCTTGCCTATTTCCTGCTCA
GACTTTGCGATCATTTTCCTAACATCGTACACTTTATAGTCTCCGTAAACAAATTCAGATTCAAGCTTGG
GATATTTTTTGATAAGTGCAGTGCCTACCACTGCATTCAGGTAGGCATCATGCGCATGGTGGTAATTGTT
GATCTCTCTCACCTTATAAAACTGAAAGTCCTTTCTGAAATCTGAGACCAGCTTAGACTTCAGAGTAATA
ACTTTCACCTCTCGAATCAGTTTGTCATTTTCATCGTACTTGGTGTTCATGCGTGAATCGAGAATTTGGG
CCACGTGCTTGGTGATCTGGCGTGTCTCAACAAGCTGCCTTTTGATGAAGCCGGCTTTATCCAACTCAGA
CAGGCCACCTCGTTCAGCCTTAGTCAGATTATCGAACTTCCGTTGTGTGATCAGTTTGGCGTTCAGCAGC
TGCCGCCAATAATTTTTCATTTTCTTGACAACTTCTTCTGAGGGGACGTTATCACTCTTCCCTCTATTTT
TATCGGATCTTGTCAACACTTTATTATCAATAGAATCATCTTTGAGAAAAGACTGGGGCACGATATGATC
CACGTCGTAGTCGGAGAGCCGATTGATGTCCAGTTCCTGATCCACGTACATGTCCCTGCCGTTCTGCAGG
TAGTACAGGTAGAGCTTCTCATTCTGAAGCTGGGTGTTTTCAACTGGGTGTTCCTTAAGGATTTGGGACC
CCAGTTCTTTTATACCCTCTTCAATCCTCTTCATCCTTTCCCTACTGTTCTTCTGTCCCTTCTGGGTAGT
TTGGTTCTCTCGGGCCATCTCGATAACGATATTCTCGGGCTTATGCCTTCCCATTACTTTGACGAGTTCA
TCCACGACCTTAACGGTCTGCAGTATTCCCTTTTTGATAGCTGGGCTACCTGCAAGATTAGCGATGTGCT
CGTGAAGACTGTCCCCCTGGCCAGAAACTTGTGCTTTCTGGATGTCCTCCTTAAAGGTGAGAGAGTCATC
ATGGATCAACTGCATGAAGTTCCGGTTGGCAAATCCATCGGACTTAAGAAAATCCAGGATTGTCTTTCCA
GACTGCTTATCTCGGATCCCATTGATCAGTTTTCTTGACAGCCGCCCCCATCCTGTATATCGGCGCCTCT
TGAGCTGTTTCATGACTTTGTCGTCGAAGAGATGAGCGTAAGTTTTCAAGCGTTCTTCAATCATCTCCCT
ATCTTCAAACAACGTAAGGGTGAGGACAATGTCCTCAAGAATGTCCTCGTTCTCCTCATTGTCCAGGAAG
TCCTTGTCTTTAATGATTTTCAGGAGATCGTGATACGTTCCCAGGGATGCGTTGAAGCGATCCTCCACTC
CGCTGATTTCAACAGAGTCGAAACATTCAATCTTTTTGAAATAGTCTTCTTTGAGCTGTTTCACGGTAAC
TTTCCGGTTCGTCTTGAAGAGGAGGTCCACGATAGCTTTCTTCTGCTCTCCAGACAGGAATGCTGGCTTT
CTCATCCCTTCTGTGACGTATTTGACCTTGGTGAGCTCGTTATAAACTGTGAAGTACTCGTACAGCAGAG
AGTGTTTAGGAAGCACCTTTTCGTTAGGCAGATTTTTATCAAAGTTAGTCATCCTTTCGATGAAGGACTG
GGCAGAGGCCCCCTTATCCACGACTTCCTCGAAGTTCCAGGGAGTGATGGTCTCTTCTGATTTGCGAGTC
ATCCACGCGAATCTGGAATTTCCCCGGGCGAGGGGGCCTACATAGTAGGGTATCCGAAATGTGAGGATTT
TCTCAATCTTTTCCCTGTTATCTTTCAAAAAGGGGTAGAAATCCTCTTGCCGCCTGAGGATAGCGTGCAG
TTCGCCCAGGTGAATCTGGTGGGGGATGCTTCCATTGTCGAAAGTGCGCTGTTTGCGCAACAGATCTTCT
CTGTTAAGCTTTACCAGCAGCTCCTCGGTGCCGTCCATTTTTTCCAAGATGGGCTTAATAAATTTGTAAA
ATTCCTCCTGGCTTGCTCCGCCGTCAATGTATCCGGCGTAGCCATTTTTAGACTGATCGAAGAAAATTTC
CTTGTACTTCTCAGGCAGTTGCTGTCTGACAAGGGCCTTCAGCAAAGTCAAGTCTTGGTGGTGCTCATCA
TAGCGCTTGATCATACTAGCGCTCAGCGGAGCTTTGGTGATCTCCGTGTTCACTCGCAGAATATCACTCA
GCAGAATGGCGTCTGACAGGTTCTTTGCCGCCAAAAAAAGGTCTGCGTACTGGTCGCCGATCTGGGCCAG
CAGATTGTCGAGATCATCATCGTAGGTGTCTTTGCTCAGTTGAAGCTTGGCATCTTCGGCCAGGTCGAAG
TTAGATTTAAAGTTGGGGGTCAGCCCGAGTGACAGGGCGATAAGATTACCAAACAGGCCGTTCTTCTTCT
CCCCAGGGAGCTGTGCGATGAGGTTTTCGAGCCGCCGGGATTTGGACAGCCTAGCGCTCAGGATTGCTTT
GGCGTCAACTCCGGATGCGTTGATCGGGTTCTCTTCGAAAAGCTGATTGTAAGTCTGAACCAGTTGGATA
AAGAGTTTGTCGACATCGCTGTTGTCTGGGTTCAGGTCCCCCTCGATGAGGAAGTGTCCCCGAAATTTGA
TCATATGCGCCAGCGCGAGATAGATCAACCGCAAGTCAGCCTTATCAGTACTGTCTACAAGCTTCTTCCT
CAGATGATATATGGTTGGGTACTTTTCATGGTACGCCACCTCGTCCACGATATTGCCAAAGATTGGGTGG
CGCTCGTGCTTTTTATCCTCCTCCACCAAAAAGGACTCCTCCAGCCTATGGAAGAAAGAGTCATCCACCT
TAGCCATCTCATTACTAAAGATCTCCTGCAGGTAGCAGATCCGATTCTTTCTGCGGGTATATCTGCGCCG
TGCTGTTCTTTTGAGCCGCGTGGCTTCGGCCGTCTCCCCGGAGTCGAACAGGAGGGCGCCAATGAGGTTC
TTCTTTATGCTGTGGCGATCGGTATTGCCCAGAACTTTGAATTTTTTGCTCGGCACCTTGTACTCGTCCG
TAATGACGGCCCAACCGACGCTGTTTGTGCCGATATCGAGCCCAATGGAGTACTTCTTGTCCATCTCTAG
AGTCGACCTGCAGCAATTCTCTTGCTTAAAGAAAAGCGAAGGCACCTGTCCACCACCCACTATTTATACC
ATGGGAGGCGTCAAACCGAGTTTTTGCGAAAGGATTATCGCACCTCTCCCCAAGTAACATCGGCAAAGCA
AAAACGGAGCGGAAGACCAATGAGACGCGGAAGGGGAGCGCCGAATGAGGAAAGCGAGAGAGAAAGAAGT
GGATGGAATGATTCCCCGCCAAAGTGGACACATTTCGGGAATCTTCAGGAAGCATGGATCACCTTATGGA
CAAGAAGATAATCCGGAAGCCAATAGGAGGGCGACAGGGGGTCAGCGATAAGCGTCGGAAAAAACTTTAT
GATATGGTAAATACGTAGGAGGTTACGGTGCAGAGGAGGGGCCGGTAGCGAGTGATAGCGAGGGAAAGAC
GATCGCTATCGGGCCGTAAGGAGGAAATGGGAGGTTGGGGGAAGGATGCGTTGGAATGCGGAGTAGAGAA
ATTGAAGAGAGAGAGAGGACACACCTAGAGAGAAAGAAATGGATATAGAGAAAGAGAAAAAATAAGAGGA
ATACGGATACGATGGAGTGCGTTGAATGAGAGAAAAGAAAAGAAAAGGAATGATAAGAGAAGGAATGAAA
ATTGTTTTGTTTTGTTTTCAATTGCTTTCTTTTGTTTTCTTTGTCTTTGTTCTTCCTTCCCTTGTCCCGA
TGCTGTTCTTCTCACCAGCTTCCGCATGATAGCCATTTTCTTAGTTGTTGTAGGGCGTCAGGTGGCACTT
TTCGGGGAAATGTGCGCGGAACCCCTATTTGTTTATTTTTCTAAATACATTCAAATATGTATCCGCTCAT
GAGACAATAACCCTGATAAATGCTTCAATAATATTGAAAAAGGAAGAGTATGAGTATTCAACATTTCCGT
GTCGCCCTTATTCCCTTTTTTGCGGCATTTTGCCTTCCTGTTTTTGCTCACCCAGAAACGCTGGTGAAAG
TAAAAGATGCTGAAGATCAGTTGGGTGCACGAGTGGGTTACATCGAACTGGATCTCAACAGCGGTAAGAT
CCTTGAGAGTTTTCGCCCCGAAGAACGTTTTCCAATGATGAGCACTTTTAAAGTTCTGCTATGTGGCGCG
GTATTATCCCGTATTGACGCCGGGCAAGAGCAACTCGGTCGCCGCATACACTATTCTCAGAATGACTTGG
TTGAGTACTCACCAGTCACAGAAAAGCATCTTACGGATGGCATGACAGTAAGAGAATTATGCAGTGCTGC
CATAACCATGAGTGATAACACTGCGGCCAACTTACTTCTGACAACGATCGGAGGACCGAAGGAGCTAACC
GCTTTTTTGCACAACATGGGGGATCATGTAACTCGCCTTGATCGTTGGGAACCGGAGCTGAATGAAGCCA
TACCAAACGACGAGCGTGACACCACGATGCCTGTAGCAATGGCAACAACGTTGCGCAAACTATTAACTGG
CGAACTACTTACTCTAGCTTCCCGGCAACAATTAATAGACTGGATGGAGGCGGATAAAGTTGCAGGACCA
CTTCTGCGCTCGGCCCTTCCGGCTGGCTGGTTTATTGCTGATAAATCTGGAGCCGGTGAGCGTGGGTCTC
GCGGTATCATTGCAGCACTGGGGCCAGATGGTAAGCCCTCCCGTATCGTAGTTATCTACACGACGGGGAG
TCAGGCAACTATGGATGAACGAAATAGACAGATCGCTGAGATAGGTGCCTCACTGATTAAGCATTGGTAA
CTGTCAGACCAAGTTTACTCATATATACTTTAGATTGATTTAAAACTTCATTTTTAATTTAAAAGGATCT
AGGTGAAGATCCTTTTTGATAATCTCATGACCAAAATCCCTTAACGTGAGTTTTCGTTCCACTGAGCGTC
AGACCCCGTAGAAAAGATCAAAGGATCTTCTTGAGATCCTTTTTTTCTGCGCGTAATCTGCTGCTTGCAA
ACAAAAAAACCACCGCTACCAGCGGTGGTTTGTTTGCCGGATCAAGAGCTACCAACTCTTTTTCCGAAGG
TAACTGGCTTCAGCAGAGCGCAGATACCAAATACTGTTCTTCTAGTGTAGCCGTAGTTAGGCCACCACTT
CAAGAACTCTGTAGCACCGCCTACATACCTCGCTCTGCTAATCCTGTTACCAGTGGCTGCTGCCAGTGGC
GATAAGTCGTGTCTTACCGGGTTGGACTCAAGACGATAGTTACCGGATAAGGCGCAGCGGTCGGGCTGAA
CGGGGGGTTCGTGCACACAGCCCAGCTTGGAGCGAACGACCTACACCGAACTGAGATACCTACAGCGTGA
GCTATGAGAAAGCGCCACGCTTCCCGAAGGGAGAAAGGCGGACAGGTATCCGGTAAGCGGCAGGGTCGGA
ACAGGAGAGCGCACGAGGGAGCTTCCAGGGGGAAACGCCTGGTATCTTTATAGTCCTGTCGGGTTTCGCC
ACCTCTGACTTGAGCGTCGATTTTTGTGATGCTCGTCAGGGGGGCGGAGCCTATGGAAAAACGCCAGCAA
CGCGGCCTTTTTACGGTTCCTGGCCTTTTGCTGGCCTTTTGCTCACATGTTCTTTCCTGCGTTATCCCCT
GATTCTGTGGATAACCGTATTACCGCCTTTGAGTGAGCTGATACCGCTCGCCGCAGCCGAACGACCGAGC
GCAGCGAGTCAGTGAGCGAGGAAGCGGAAGAGCGCCCAATACGCAAACCGCCTCTCCCCGCGCGTTGGCC
GATTCATTAATGCAGCTGGCACGACAGGTTTCCCGACTGGAAAGCGGGCAGTGAGCGCAACGCAATTAAT
GTGAGTTAGCTCACTCATTAGGCACCCCAGGCTTTACACTTTATGCTTCCGGCTCGTATGTTGTGTGGAA
TTGTGAGCGGATAACAATTTCACACAGGAAACAGCTATGACATGATTACGAATTCGAGCTCGGTACCCCG
GGTACCTTTTGCTTATGTTGGTGGTAGTTGGCATGCGTAGACTGATGACTAGTCAGCAAGGAGCGTAGAA
CAGTCACACTCGTTATATATGTGCTTCCAAGAAAACTCAAGAATTTACCATTAGCAAACACTTTTTTGAA
ATGTTAGACATTTAAATGACGAAGGCATATAGAAGCTTTGAATAGGTGTTGTAAAGTGTTGATTTATGTG
ACGCTGAGGGTGCGCATGAAAGGAATGTTGGGTCACGATTATTAAACAGTTTGCTAGCTTGGACACTTGA
GTATTGGAAGTTGTTGAATTCTAAAAAACTTTCAGTTGATTTGAATAGTTGCTGTTGCCAAAAAACATAA
CCTGTACCGAAGAAGCGGCCGCGTTTTAGAGCTAGAAATAGCAAGTTAAAATAAGGCTAGTCCGTTATCA
ACTTGAAAAAAGTGAGTGGCACCGAGTCGGTGGTGCCCTGTCACCGGATGTGCTTTCCGGTCTGATGAGT
CCGTGAGGACGAAACAGGGGTACCGTGGGGATCCTCTAGAGTCGACCTGCAGGCATGCAAGCTTGGCACT
GGCCGTCGTTTTACAACGTCGTGACTGGGAAAACCCTGGCGTTACCCAACTTAATCGCCTTGCAGCACAT
CCCCCTTTCGCCAGCTGGCGTAATAGCGAAGAGGCCCGCACCGATCGCCCTTCCCAACAGTTGCGCAGCC
TGAATGGCGAATGGCGCCTGATGCGGTATTTTCTCCTTACGCATCTGTGCGGTATTTCACACCGCATACC
ATCGCGATGAGCTTGTGATATTGACGAAACTTTTTGACATCTAATTTATTCTGTTCCAACACCAATGTTT
ATAACCAAGTTTTATCTTGTTTGTCTACATGGTATTTTACATTCATCTACATACATCTTTCATTGGCTTT
GTACATAGTTATCATTACAAGTCTAAAAAAATTCACTCTTTTCTTATTCAATGTCAATCCAAGAGAAAAG
ATTGTGGTAATGTTGTAGGAGCATGTTTAATAAATTACTATAGCAAATTACTTTTTATTCCCAAGGTGTT
TATCTATAATAGTTAATATTTTAGTCGCTACATAAAATTTTACCAAAGAGTACTTGTATACTAATTCTAA
ATGCCTTCTGACATAAAACGCCTAGGAAAACAAACGCAAACAAGGCATCGACTTTTTCAATAACCAACCA
AAAAAATTTTACATTAGTCTTTTTTTAATGCTGAGAAAGTCTTTGCTGATATGCCTTCCAACCAGCTTCT
CTATATCTCTTGGCTTCGACAACAGGATTACGACCAGCTCCATAGACTCCACGACCAACAATGATGATAT
CGCTACCGCAGTTTACAATCACTTCTTCAGGAGTACGATATTGCTGTCCCAGCCCGTCTCCTTTAACATC
CAAGCCGATACCAGGGGACATAGTTATGTAGTCGCTTTGAAGGTTAGGAAATCGACGACCAGCTATAAAG
CCAAAGCAAAAATCGGTATGCTTCTCAAACCATTCTAAGGTTTTCTCTGTGTAGGAACCAGTAGCCAAAG
AGCCTTTGGAAGACATTTCAGCCAAAAGCAAGAGACCACGTCCCAAAGGTAAACCAACTTCTTTGAGGCC
TTGTATAATACCCTCGCCTGGCACTGTATGGCAATTTGTGATATGAGCCCAAGAAGCAATTTTGTACACA
CCAGATGCATATTGTAGCTTGACGGTATTTCCAATGTCTGCGAATTTGCGATCCTCAAAGATAAGAAAAC
GATGCTTTTTACCTAAGGCCACCAGTTTTTCTACCATATCCTGGTCGAAATCCTCGACAACGTCAATATG
TGTCTTGATAACACAGACATAGGGTCCAATTTTATCTACCAATTCTAAGATTTCGGATTTCTTCGTCAAA
TCGACCGCGACTGACAAGTTGCTTTGCTTTTCTTCCATCAAAGCCAACAATTCCTTGGCAATGGGATTTT
TCATCCCCTCAGCTCTAGCTGAATAGCTTTGAAATACTCTAGCATCCATAACTTTGCTTTTAAACCTTTA
ATTTCGATCCAAGCAAAAAAGAGGTTCTTGGTAGGACAATACGGTAAGAAAACACGACATGTGCAGAGAT
GCCGACGAAGCATAGTTAAACTGGGATGGTAAAATCAATTAAGAATTTATAAAGACAAAATTGTATAAGT
CTCTAAAACATCTTAATTATACCTCACAGAACTATCTAAAATATATTCACAAAGTGCAAACATTATCATG
AAAAAGAACCATTTTAATTTAAAGCAAGGGCATTAAGGCTTATTTACAGAATTTCTTACTTTTGTAAAGA
TTATAAGGCTGATTATCTTTTTCACCATGCCAAAAATTACACAAGATAGAATGGATGTTTGAAATTAAAC
GTGAGTATACAAACAAATACACTAGGTAAATCGAAACATTTTTTTCTCCATTAAGTAACAAATTCCTATT
TAGAGAAAGAATGCTGAGTAGATTAAATAATCTATACAAACTTTTTTAACACAAATGCATACATATAGCC
AGTGGGATTTGTAGCTAAGCTCATCGATGGCGAGTCTAACTCCTTAACCACTCGGACATAGTGACTTATC
TGACACTCATTGTAAATTAATATATATATAGGCATTTTGTTTAGTTAAAGGTACTTAAGTAATTAGTATA
AACGAACCAATTTTATAATCAGGAAGTTAAGTGAATGGTAGCACATGTCGTAAAAATTGTGAATTTTTAT
TGAATAATATTTTAAATACAAGCCTTTCTAGACTAGGTATACTCATAAACNNATATGAGCAAAAGGATAG
AGGAGATTACATTGCATCTTCTACAAATTTATTTATTGCCCTTTACTGAAAAATTAAATAATGAGTACTA
AATGATAAAAAGCGCTCAGTACAAGAAAGATTGCAAAAATATTGCATTCTTCATGAATTAAAGTTGCATA
TAAGGCATATTGAAAGTAATAGTACTAAAACAGCAGTTAGCGAAAATTAATAGAATTATATTCGCAAGAC
AATTGTGACATTAAATTAAAAAATTGTAGAATTTTTACTATCCTCTTTAACGCCATGAGCCTTTATAAAA
AGGTTAAATTAGTTTTAACATTCTTTTTTTGAGTAAGAGTTTACAATTTATCAAAACCTGTGTTATTATA
TTCATTAGTTTCAATTTATTAGCATCTAGAGAAAAATCAATTGGCAGTTACATTGTTGGAATTTATGAAG
AAAAAGAATCTACAACGGAGAATAAGTTGCTGATCGCTTTCCCTAAAATTGTATATTTTGCTGAGCTTAT
TTTGACATTTCGTTGAAGTTTTCTCTAATTCGCATTCATTTTAAGTAAAACAATGAGAAATAAAATTACA
AAAAATACAAATTAAAATACAATTTTTAGCTATAATTATAGACGATGCCCTTGTATCCCATTCTGTCTCG
CTTGCCCCTACTTTTTATCTTTTATATACCATAATGAACGCTGCCGCTACTAACCATACCCCGATTTTAC
ATTTCGGACTCCCAAGGACGTACAAAATAGAAAACTATAGAAAAAAATAATCAGAAAATAGCATGTCATC
TCTTTGTAAAACGCGTTTGCAAGAAGAAAGGAAACAATGGAGAAGAGATCATCCATTTGTATGTAAATTT
TAGTAAACTTGAAGAAATCACTAACAACTTCTCTTACTTAGGGATTCTATGCAAAACCTTGTAAATCATC
TGATGGAGGACTCGATTTAATGAATTGGAAGGTTGGCCATCGATGGTATGGTGCACTCTCAGTACAATCT
GCTCTGATGCCGCATAGTTAAGCCAGCCCCGACACCCGCCAACACCCGCTGACGCGCCCTGACGGGCTTG
TCTGCTCCCGGCATCCGCTTACAGACAAGCTGTGACCGTCTCCGGGAGCTGCATGTGTCAGAGGTTTTCA
CCGTCATCACCGAAACGCGCGA
