LOCUS       Exported 11358 bp ds-DNA circular SYN 17-FEB-2017
DEFINITION  pMZ374 sequence 11384 bps.
ACCESSION   .
VERSION     .
KEYWORDS    SnapGene DNA
SOURCE      synthetic DNA construct
  ORGANISM  synthetic DNA construct
REFERENCE   1 (bases 1 to 11358)
  AUTHORS   .
  TITLE     Direct Submission
  JOURNAL   Exported Friday, Jun 2, 2017 from SnapGene 3.3.4
            http://www.snapgene.com
FEATURES             Location/Qualifiers
     source          1..11358
                     /organism="synthetic DNA construct"
                     /mol_type="other DNA"
     terminator      75..322
                     /gene="S. cerevisiae CYC1"
                     /label=CYC1 terminator
                     /note="transcription terminator for CYC1"
     CDS             complement(338..358)
                     /codon_start=1
                     /product="nuclear localization signal of SV40 large T
                     antigen"
                     /label=SV40 NLS
                     /translation="PKKKRKV"
     CDS             complement(371..4474)
                     /codon_start=1
                     /product="Cas9 (Csn1) endonuclease from the Streptococcus
                     pyogenes Type II CRISPR/Cas system"
                     /label=Cas9
                     /note="generates RNA-guided double strand breaks in DNA"
                     /translation="MDKKYSIGLDIGTNSVGWAVITDEYKVPSKKFKVLGNTDRHSIKK
                     NLIGALLFDSGETAEATRLKRTARRRYTRRKNRICYLQEIFSNEMAKVDDSFFHRLEES
                     FLVEEDKKHERHPIFGNIVDEVAYHEKYPTIYHLRKKLVDSTDKADLRLIYLALAHMIK
                     FRGHFLIEGDLNPDNSDVDKLFIQLVQTYNQLFEENPINASGVDAKAILSARLSKSRRL
                     ENLIAQLPGEKKNGLFGNLIALSLGLTPNFKSNFDLAEDAKLQLSKDTYDDDLDNLLAQ
                     IGDQYADLFLAAKNLSDAILLSDILRVNTEITKAPLSASMIKRYDEHHQDLTLLKALVR
                     QQLPEKYKEIFFDQSKNGYAGYIDGGASQEEFYKFIKPILEKMDGTEELLVKLNREDLL
                     RKQRTFDNGSIPHQIHLGELHAILRRQEDFYPFLKDNREKIEKILTFRIPYYVGPLARG
                     NSRFAWMTRKSEETITPWNFEEVVDKGASAQSFIERMTNFDKNLPNEKVLPKHSLLYEY
                     FTVYNELTKVKYVTEGMRKPAFLSGEQKKAIVDLLFKTNRKVTVKQLKEDYFKKIECFD
                     SVEISGVEDRFNASLGTYHDLLKIIKDKDFLDNEENEDILEDIVLTLTLFEDREMIEER
                     LKTYAHLFDDKVMKQLKRRRYTGWGRLSRKLINGIRDKQSGKTILDFLKSDGFANRNFM
                     QLIHDDSLTFKEDIQKAQVSGQGDSLHEHIANLAGSPAIKKGILQTVKVVDELVKVMGR
                     HKPENIVIEMARENQTTQKGQKNSRERMKRIEEGIKELGSQILKEHPVENTQLQNEKLY
                     LYYLQNGRDMYVDQELDINRLSDYDVDHIVPQSFLKDDSIDNKVLTRSDKNRGKSDNVP
                     SEEVVKKMKNYWRQLLNAKLITQRKFDNLTKAERGGLSELDKAGFIKRQLVETRQITKH
                     VAQILDSRMNTKYDENDKLIREVKVITLKSKLVSDFRKDFQFYKVREINNYHHAHDAYL
                     NAVVGTALIKKYPKLESEFVYGDYKVYDVRKMIAKSEQEIGKATAKYFFYSNIMNFFKT
                     EITLANGEIRKRPLIETNGETGEIVWDKGRDFATVRKVLSMPQVNIVKKTEVQTGGFSK
                     ESILPKRNSDKLIARKKDWDPKKYGGFDSPTVAYSVLVVAKVEKGKSKKLKSVKELLGI
                     TIMERSSFEKNPIDFLEAKGYKEVKKDLIIKLPKYSLFELENGRKRMLASAGELQKGNE
                     LALPSKYVNFLYLASHYEKLKGSPEDNEQKQLFVEQHKHYLDEIIEQISEFSKRVILAD
                     ANLDKVLSAYNKHRDKPIREQAENIIHLFTLTNLGAPAAFKYFDTTIDRKRYTSTKEVL
                     DATLIHQSITGLYETRIDLSQLGGD"
     promoter        complement(4495..5236)
                     /label=adh1 promoter
                     /note="promoter for the Schizosaccharomyces pombe adh1 gene
                     encoding alcohol dehydrogenase"
     promoter        5265..5369
                     /gene="bla"
                     /label=AmpR promoter
     CDS             5370..6230
                     /codon_start=1
                     /gene="bla"
                     /product="beta-lactamase"
                     /label=AmpR
                     /note="confers resistance to ampicillin, carbenicillin, and
                     related antibiotics"
                     /translation="MSIQHFRVALIPFFAAFCLPVFAHPETLVKVKDAEDQLGARVGYI
                     ELDLNSGKILESFRPEERFPMMSTFKVLLCGAVLSRIDAGQEQLGRRIHYSQNDLVEYS
                     PVTEKHLTDGMTVRELCSAAITMSDNTAANLLLTTIGGPKELTAFLHNMGDHVTRLDRW
                     EPELNEAIPNDERDTTMPVAMATTLRKLLTGELLTLASRQQLIDWMEADKVAGPLLRSA
                     LPAGWFIADKSGAGERGSRGIIAALGPDGKPSRIVVIYTTGSQATMDERNRQIAEIGAS
                     LIKHW"
     rep_origin      6401..6989
                     /direction=RIGHT
                     /label=ori
                     /note="high-copy-number ColE1/pMB1/pBR322/pUC origin of
                     replication"
     protein_bind    7277..7298
                     /label=CAP binding site
                     /bound_moiety="E. coli catabolite activator protein"
                     /note="CAP binding activates transcription in the presence
                     of cAMP."
     promoter        7313..7343
                     /label=lac promoter
                     /note="promoter for the E. coli lac operon"
     protein_bind    7351..7367
                     /label=lac operator
                     /bound_moiety="lac repressor encoded by lacI"
                     /note="The lac repressor binds to the lac operator to
                     inhibit transcription in E. coli. This inhibition can be
                     relieved by adding lactose or
                     isopropyl-beta-D-thiogalactopyranoside (IPTG)."
     primer_bind     7375..7391
                     /label=M13 rev
                     /note="common sequencing primer, one of multiple similar
                     variants"
     misc_feature    7428..7784
                     /label=rrk1 gene -1 to -358
     promoter        7428..7784
                     /label=rrk1 promoter
                     /leader
                     /note="promoter and leader RNA for the Schizosaccharomyces
                     pombe rrk1 gene encoding the K-RNA component of RNase P
                     (Jacobs et al., 2014)"
     misc_feature    7765..7784
                     /label=20bp
     misc_feature    7785..7792
                     /label=Not1 Cutting Site
     misc_feature    7793..7830
                     /label=sgRNA Cassette
     misc_feature    7793..7812
                     /label=20bp
     misc_RNA        7877..7928
                     /label=sTRSV HHRz
                     /note="hammerhead ribozyme from the tobacco ringspot virus
                     satellite RNA (Khvorova et al., 2003)"
     primer_bind     complement(7978..7994)
                     /label=M13 fwd
                     /note="common sequencing primer, one of multiple similar
                     variants"
     CDS             complement(8635..9429)
                     /codon_start=1
                     /gene="Schizosaccharomyces pombe ura4"
                     /product="orotidine 5'-phosphate decarboxylase, required
                     for uracil biosynthesis"
                     /label=S. pombe ura4
                     /translation="MDARVFQSYSARAEGMKNPIAKELLALMEEKQSNLSVAVDLTKKS
                     EILELVDKIGPYVCVIKTHIDVVEDFDQDMVEKLVALGKKHRFLIFEDRKFADIGNTVK
                     LQYASGVYKIASWAHITNCHTVPGEGIIQGLKEVGLPLGRGLLLLAEMSSKGSLATGSY
                     TEKTLEWFEKHTDFCFGFIAGRRFPNLQSDYITMSPGIGLDVKGDGLGQQYRTPEEVIV
                     NCGSDIIIVGRGVYGAGRNPVVEAKRYREAGWKAYQQRLSQH"
     rep_origin      10039..10820
                     /label=ars1
                     /note="Schizosaccharomyces pombe autonomously replicating
                     sequence ars1"
ORIGIN
        1 gacgaaaggg cctcgtgata cgcctatttt tataggttaa tgtcatgata ataatggttt
       61 cttagacggg gatcgcaaat taaagccttc gagcgtccca aaaccttctc aagcaaggtt
      121 ttcagtataa tgttacatgc gtacacgcgt ctgtacagaa aaaaaagaaa aatttgaaat
      181 ataaataacg ttcttaatac taacataact ataaaaaaat aaatagggac ctagacttca
      241 ggttgtctaa ctccttcctt ttcggttaga gcggatgtgg ggggagggcg tgaatgtaag
      301 cgtgacataa ctaattacat gactcgagaa gagatcacac cttcctcttc ttcttggggt
      361 cagccctgct gtctccaccg agctgagaga ggtcgattct tgtttcatag agccccgtaa
      421 ttgactgatg aatcagtgtg gcgtccagga cctcctttgt agaggtgtac cgctttctgt
      481 ctatggtggt gtcgaagtac ttgaaggctg caggcgcgcc caagttggtc agagtaaaca
      541 agtggataat gttttctgcc tgctccctga tgggcttatc cctgtgctta ttgtaagcag
      601 aaagcacctt atcgaggtta gcgtcggcga ggatcactct tttggagaat tcgcttattt
      661 gctcgatgat ctcatcaagg tagtgtttgt gttgttccac gaacagctgc ttctgctcat
      721 tatcttcggg agaccctttg agcttttcat agtggctggc cagatacaag aaattaacgt
      781 atttagaggg cagtgccagc tcgttacctt tctgcagctc gcccgcacta gcgagcattc
      841 gtttccggcc gttttcaagc tcaaagagag agtacttggg aagcttaatg atgaggtctt
      901 ttttgacctc tttatatcct ttcgcctcga gaaagtcgat ggggtttttt tcgaagcttg
      961 atcgctccat gattgtgatg cccagcagtt ccttgacgct tttgagtttt ttagacttcc
     1021 ctttctccac tttggccaca accagtacac tgtaagcgac tgtaggagaa tcgaatccgc
     1081 cgtatttctt ggggtcccaa tcttttttgc gtgcgatcag cttgtcgctg ttccttttcg
     1141 ggaggatact ttccttggag aagcctccgg tctgtacttc ggtcttttta acgatgttca
     1201 cctgcggcat ggacaggacc ttccggactg tcgcgaaatc cctacccttg tcccacacga
     1261 tttctcctgt ttctccgttt gtttcgataa gtggtcgctt ccgaatctct ccattggcca
     1321 gtgtaatctc ggtcttgaaa aaattcataa tattgctgta aaagaagtac ttagcggtgg
     1381 ccttgcctat ttcctgctca gactttgcga tcattttcct aacatcgtac actttatagt
     1441 ctccgtaaac aaattcagat tcaagcttgg gatatttttt gataagtgca gtgcctacca
     1501 ctgcattcag gtaggcatca tgcgcatggt ggtaattgtt gatctctctc accttataaa
     1561 actgaaagtc ctttctgaaa tctgagacca gcttagactt cagagtaata actttcacct
     1621 ctcgaatcag tttgtcattt tcatcgtact tggtgttcat gcgtgaatcg agaatttggg
     1681 ccacgtgctt ggtgatctgg cgtgtctcaa caagctgcct tttgatgaag ccggctttat
     1741 ccaactcaga caggccacct cgttcagcct tagtcagatt atcgaacttc cgttgtgtga
     1801 tcagtttggc gttcagcagc tgccgccaat aatttttcat tttcttgaca acttcttctg
     1861 aggggacgtt atcactcttc cctctatttt tatcggatct tgtcaacact ttattatcaa
     1921 tagaatcatc tttgagaaaa gactggggca cgatatgatc cacgtcgtag tcggagagcc
     1981 gattgatgtc cagttcctga tccacgtaca tgtccctgcc gttctgcagg tagtacaggt
     2041 agagcttctc attctgaagc tgggtgtttt caactgggtg ttccttaagg atttgggacc
     2101 ccagttcttt tataccctct tcaatcctct tcatcctttc cctactgttc ttctgtccct
     2161 tctgggtagt ttggttctct cgggccatct cgataacgat attctcgggc ttatgccttc
     2221 ccattacttt gacgagttca tccacgacct taacggtctg cagtattccc tttttgatag
     2281 ctgggctacc tgcaagatta gcgatgtgct cgtgaagact gtccccctgg ccagaaactt
     2341 gtgctttctg gatgtcctcc ttaaaggtga gagagtcatc atggatcaac tgcatgaagt
     2401 tccggttggc aaatccatcg gacttaagaa aatccaggat tgtctttcca gactgcttat
     2461 ctcggatccc attgatcagt tttcttgaca gccgccccca tcctgtatat cggcgcctct
     2521 tgagctgttt catgactttg tcgtcgaaga gatgagcgta agttttcaag cgttcttcaa
     2581 tcatctccct atcttcaaac aacgtaaggg tgaggacaat gtcctcaaga atgtcctcgt
     2641 tctcctcatt gtccaggaag tccttgtctt taatgatttt caggagatcg tgatacgttc
     2701 ccagggatgc gttgaagcga tcctccactc cgctgatttc aacagagtcg aaacattcaa
     2761 tctttttgaa atagtcttct ttgagctgtt tcacggtaac tttccggttc gtcttgaaga
     2821 ggaggtccac gatagctttc ttctgctctc cagacaggaa tgctggcttt ctcatccctt
     2881 ctgtgacgta tttgaccttg gtgagctcgt tataaactgt gaagtactcg tacagcagag
     2941 agtgtttagg aagcaccttt tcgttaggca gatttttatc aaagttagtc atcctttcga
     3001 tgaaggactg ggcagaggcc cccttatcca cgacttcctc gaagttccag ggagtgatgg
     3061 tctcttctga tttgcgagtc atccacgcga atctggaatt tccccgggcg agggggccta
     3121 catagtaggg tatccgaaat gtgaggattt tctcaatctt ttccctgtta tctttcaaaa
     3181 aggggtagaa atcctcttgc cgcctgagga tagcgtgcag ttcgcccagg tgaatctggt
     3241 gggggatgct tccattgtcg aaagtgcgct gtttgcgcaa cagatcttct ctgttaagct
     3301 ttaccagcag ctcctcggtg ccgtccattt tttccaagat gggcttaata aatttgtaaa
     3361 attcctcctg gcttgctccg ccgtcaatgt atccggcgta gccattttta gactgatcga
     3421 agaaaatttc cttgtacttc tcaggcagtt gctgtctgac aagggccttc agcaaagtca
     3481 agtcttggtg gtgctcatca tagcgcttga tcatactagc gctcagcgga gctttggtga
     3541 tctccgtgtt cactcgcaga atatcactca gcagaatggc gtctgacagg ttctttgccg
     3601 ccaaaaaaag gtctgcgtac tggtcgccga tctgggccag cagattgtcg agatcatcat
     3661 cgtaggtgtc tttgctcagt tgaagcttgg catcttcggc caggtcgaag ttagatttaa
     3721 agttgggggt cagcccgagt gacagggcga taagattacc aaacaggccg ttcttcttct
     3781 ccccagggag ctgtgcgatg aggttttcga gccgccggga tttggacagc ctagcgctca
     3841 ggattgcttt ggcgtcaact ccggatgcgt tgatcgggtt ctcttcgaaa agctgattgt
     3901 aagtctgaac cagttggata aagagtttgt cgacatcgct gttgtctggg ttcaggtccc
     3961 cctcgatgag gaagtgtccc cgaaatttga tcatatgcgc cagcgcgaga tagatcaacc
     4021 gcaagtcagc cttatcagta ctgtctacaa gcttcttcct cagatgatat atggttgggt
     4081 acttttcatg gtacgccacc tcgtccacga tattgccaaa gattgggtgg cgctcgtgct
     4141 ttttatcctc ctccaccaaa aaggactcct ccagcctatg gaagaaagag tcatccacct
     4201 tagccatctc attactaaag atctcctgca ggtagcagat ccgattcttt ctgcgggtat
     4261 atctgcgccg tgctgttctt ttgagccgcg tggcttcggc cgtctccccg gagtcgaaca
     4321 ggagggcgcc aatgaggttc ttctttatgc tgtggcgatc ggtattgccc agaactttga
     4381 attttttgct cggcaccttg tactcgtccg taatgacggc ccaaccgacg ctgtttgtgc
     4441 cgatatcgag cccaatggag tacttcttgt ccatctctag agtcgacctg cagcaattct
     4501 cttgcttaaa gaaaagcgaa ggcacctgtc caccacccac tatttatacc atgggaggcg
     4561 tcaaaccgag tttttgcgaa aggattatcg cacctctccc caagtaacat cggcaaagca
     4621 aaaacggagc ggaagaccaa tgagacgcgg aaggggagcg ccgaatgagg aaagcgagag
     4681 agaaagaagt ggatggaatg attccccgcc aaagtggaca catttcggga atcttcagga
     4741 agcatggatc accttatgga caagaagata atccggaagc caataggagg gcgacagggg
     4801 gtcagcgata agcgtcggaa aaaactttat gatatggtaa atacgtagga ggttacggtg
     4861 cagaggaggg gccggtagcg agtgatagcg agggaaagac gatcgctatc gggccgtaag
     4921 gaggaaatgg gaggttgggg gaaggatgcg ttggaatgcg gagtagagaa attgaagaga
     4981 gagagaggac acacctagag agaaagaaat ggatatagag aaagagaaaa aataagagga
     5041 atacggatac gatggagtgc gttgaatgag agaaaagaaa agaaaaggaa tgataagaga
     5101 aggaatgaaa attgttttgt tttgttttca attgctttct tttgttttct ttgtctttgt
     5161 tcttccttcc cttgtcccga tgctgttctt ctcaccagct tccgcatgat agccattttc
     5221 ttagttgttg tagggcgtca ggtggcactt ttcggggaaa tgtgcgcgga acccctattt
     5281 gtttattttt ctaaatacat tcaaatatgt atccgctcat gagacaataa ccctgataaa
     5341 tgcttcaata atattgaaaa aggaagagta tgagtattca acatttccgt gtcgccctta
     5401 ttcccttttt tgcggcattt tgccttcctg tttttgctca cccagaaacg ctggtgaaag
     5461 taaaagatgc tgaagatcag ttgggtgcac gagtgggtta catcgaactg gatctcaaca
     5521 gcggtaagat ccttgagagt tttcgccccg aagaacgttt tccaatgatg agcactttta
     5581 aagttctgct atgtggcgcg gtattatccc gtattgacgc cgggcaagag caactcggtc
     5641 gccgcataca ctattctcag aatgacttgg ttgagtactc accagtcaca gaaaagcatc
     5701 ttacggatgg catgacagta agagaattat gcagtgctgc cataaccatg agtgataaca
     5761 ctgcggccaa cttacttctg acaacgatcg gaggaccgaa ggagctaacc gcttttttgc
     5821 acaacatggg ggatcatgta actcgccttg atcgttggga accggagctg aatgaagcca
     5881 taccaaacga cgagcgtgac accacgatgc ctgtagcaat ggcaacaacg ttgcgcaaac
     5941 tattaactgg cgaactactt actctagctt cccggcaaca attaatagac tggatggagg
     6001 cggataaagt tgcaggacca cttctgcgct cggcccttcc ggctggctgg tttattgctg
     6061 ataaatctgg agccggtgag cgtgggtctc gcggtatcat tgcagcactg gggccagatg
     6121 gtaagccctc ccgtatcgta gttatctaca cgacggggag tcaggcaact atggatgaac
     6181 gaaatagaca gatcgctgag ataggtgcct cactgattaa gcattggtaa ctgtcagacc
     6241 aagtttactc atatatactt tagattgatt taaaacttca tttttaattt aaaaggatct
     6301 aggtgaagat cctttttgat aatctcatga ccaaaatccc ttaacgtgag ttttcgttcc
     6361 actgagcgtc agaccccgta gaaaagatca aaggatcttc ttgagatcct ttttttctgc
     6421 gcgtaatctg ctgcttgcaa acaaaaaaac caccgctacc agcggtggtt tgtttgccgg
     6481 atcaagagct accaactctt tttccgaagg taactggctt cagcagagcg cagataccaa
     6541 atactgttct tctagtgtag ccgtagttag gccaccactt caagaactct gtagcaccgc
     6601 ctacatacct cgctctgcta atcctgttac cagtggctgc tgccagtggc gataagtcgt
     6661 gtcttaccgg gttggactca agacgatagt taccggataa ggcgcagcgg tcgggctgaa
     6721 cggggggttc gtgcacacag cccagcttgg agcgaacgac ctacaccgaa ctgagatacc
     6781 tacagcgtga gctatgagaa agcgccacgc ttcccgaagg gagaaaggcg gacaggtatc
     6841 cggtaagcgg cagggtcgga acaggagagc gcacgaggga gcttccaggg ggaaacgcct
     6901 ggtatcttta tagtcctgtc gggtttcgcc acctctgact tgagcgtcga tttttgtgat
     6961 gctcgtcagg ggggcggagc ctatggaaaa acgccagcaa cgcggccttt ttacggttcc
     7021 tggccttttg ctggcctttt gctcacatgt tctttcctgc gttatcccct gattctgtgg
     7081 ataaccgtat taccgccttt gagtgagctg ataccgctcg ccgcagccga acgaccgagc
     7141 gcagcgagtc agtgagcgag gaagcggaag agcgcccaat acgcaaaccg cctctccccg
     7201 cgcgttggcc gattcattaa tgcagctggc acgacaggtt tcccgactgg aaagcgggca
     7261 gtgagcgcaa cgcaattaat gtgagttagc tcactcatta ggcaccccag gctttacact
     7321 ttatgcttcc ggctcgtatg ttgtgtggaa ttgtgagcgg ataacaattt cacacaggaa
     7381 acagctatga catgattacg aattcgagct cggtaccccg ggtacctttt gcttatgttg
     7441 gtggtagttg gcatgcgtag actgatgact agtcagcaag gagcgtagaa cagtcacact
     7501 cgttatatat gtgcttccaa gaaaactcaa gaatttacca ttagcaaaca cttttttgaa
     7561 atgttagaca tttaaatgac gaaggcatat agaagctttg aataggtgtt gtaaagtgtt
     7621 gatttatgtg acgctgaggg tgcgcatgaa aggaatgttg ggtcacgatt attaaacagt
     7681 ttgctagctt ggacacttga gtattggaag ttgttgaatt ctaaaaaact ttcagttgat
     7741 ttgaatagtt gctgttgcca aaaaacataa cctgtaccga agaagcggcc gcgttttaga
     7801 gctagaaata gcaagttaaa ataaggctag tccgttatca acttgaaaaa agtgagtggc
     7861 accgagtcgg tggtgccctg tcaccggatg tgctttccgg tctgatgagt ccgtgaggac
     7921 gaaacagggg taccgtgggg atcctctaga gtcgacctgc aggcatgcaa gcttggcact
     7981 ggccgtcgtt ttacaacgtc gtgactggga aaaccctggc gttacccaac ttaatcgcct
     8041 tgcagcacat ccccctttcg ccagctggcg taatagcgaa gaggcccgca ccgatcgccc
     8101 ttcccaacag ttgcgcagcc tgaatggcga atggcgcctg atgcggtatt ttctccttac
     8161 gcatctgtgc ggtatttcac accgcatacc atcgcgatga gcttgtgata ttgacgaaac
     8221 tttttgacat ctaatttatt ctgttccaac accaatgttt ataaccaagt tttatcttgt
     8281 ttgtctacat ggtattttac attcatctac atacatcttt cattggcttt gtacatagtt
     8341 atcattacaa gtctaaaaaa attcactctt ttcttattca atgtcaatcc aagagaaaag
     8401 attgtggtaa tgttgtagga gcatgtttaa taaattacta tagcaaatta ctttttattc
     8461 ccaaggtgtt tatctataat agttaatatt ttagtcgcta cataaaattt taccaaagag
     8521 tacttgtata ctaattctaa atgccttctg acataaaacg cctaggaaaa caaacgcaaa
     8581 caaggcatcg actttttcaa taaccaacca aaaaaatttt acattagtct ttttttaatg
     8641 ctgagaaagt ctttgctgat atgccttcca accagcttct ctatatctct tggcttcgac
     8701 aacaggatta cgaccagctc catagactcc acgaccaaca atgatgatat cgctaccgca
     8761 gtttacaatc acttcttcag gagtacgata ttgctgtccc agcccgtctc ctttaacatc
     8821 caagccgata ccaggggaca tagttatgta gtcgctttga aggttaggaa atcgacgacc
     8881 agctataaag ccaaagcaaa aatcggtatg cttctcaaac cattctaagg ttttctctgt
     8941 gtaggaacca gtagccaaag agcctttgga agacatttca gccaaaagca agagaccacg
     9001 tcccaaaggt aaaccaactt ctttgaggcc ttgtataata ccctcgcctg gcactgtatg
     9061 gcaatttgtg atatgagccc aagaagcaat tttgtacaca ccagatgcat attgtagctt
     9121 gacggtattt ccaatgtctg cgaatttgcg atcctcaaag ataagaaaac gatgcttttt
     9181 acctaaggcc accagttttt ctaccatatc ctggtcgaaa tcctcgacaa cgtcaatatg
     9241 tgtcttgata acacagacat agggtccaat tttatctacc aattctaaga tttcggattt
     9301 cttcgtcaaa tcgaccgcga ctgacaagtt gctttgcttt tcttccatca aagccaacaa
     9361 ttccttggca atgggatttt tcatcccctc agctctagct gaatagcttt gaaatactct
     9421 agcatccata actttgcttt taaaccttta atttcgatcc aagcaaaaaa gaggttcttg
     9481 gtaggacaat acggtaagaa aacacgacat gtgcagagat gccgacgaag catagttaaa
     9541 ctgggatggt aaaatcaatt aagaatttat aaagacaaaa ttgtataagt ctctaaaaca
     9601 tcttaattat acctcacaga actatctaaa atatattcac aaagtgcaaa cattatcatg
     9661 aaaaagaacc attttaattt aaagcaaggg cattaaggct tatttacaga atttcttact
     9721 tttgtaaaga ttataaggct gattatcttt ttcaccatgc caaaaattac acaagataga
     9781 atggatgttt gaaattaaac gtgagtatac aaacaaatac actaggtaaa tcgaaacatt
     9841 tttttctcca ttaagtaaca aattcctatt tagagaaaga atgctgagta gattaaataa
     9901 tctatacaaa cttttttaac acaaatgcat acatatagcc agtgggattt gtagctaagc
     9961 tcatcgatgg cgagtctaac tccttaacca ctcggacata gtgacttatc tgacactcat
    10021 tgtaaattaa tatatatata ggcattttgt ttagttaaag gtacttaagt aattagtata
    10081 aacgaaccaa ttttataatc aggaagttaa gtgaatggta gcacatgtcg taaaaattgt
    10141 gaatttttat tgaataatat tttaaataca agcctttcta gactaggtat actcataaac
    10201 atatgagcaa aaggatagag gagattacat tgcatcttct acaaatttat ttattgccct
    10261 ttactgaaaa attaaataat gagtactaaa tgataaaaag cgctcagtac aagaaagatt
    10321 gcaaaaatat tgcattcttc atgaattaaa gttgcatata aggcatattg aaagtaatag
    10381 tactaaaaca gcagttagcg aaaattaata gaattatatt cgcaagacaa ttgtgacatt
    10441 aaattaaaaa attgtagaat ttttactatc ctctttaacg ccatgagcct ttataaaaag
    10501 gttaaattag ttttaacatt ctttttttga gtaagagttt acaatttatc aaaacctgtg
    10561 ttattatatt cattagtttc aatttattag catctagaga aaaatcaatt ggcagttaca
    10621 ttgttggaat ttatgaagaa aaagaatcta caacggagaa taagttgctg atcgctttcc
    10681 ctaaaattgt atattttgct gagcttattt tgacatttcg ttgaagtttt ctctaattcg
    10741 cattcatttt aagtaaaaca atgagaaata aaattacaaa aaatacaaat taaaatacaa
    10801 tttttagcta taattataga cgatgccctt gtatcccatt ctgtctcgct tgcccctact
    10861 ttttatcttt tatataccat aatgaacgct gccgctacta accatacccc gattttacat
    10921 ttcggactcc caaggacgta caaaatagaa aactatagaa aaaaataatc agaaaatagc
    10981 atgtcatctc tttgtaaaac gcgtttgcaa gaagaaagga aacaatggag aagagatcat
    11041 ccatttgtat gtaaatttta gtaaacttga agaaatcact aacaacttct cttacttagg
    11101 gattctatgc aaaaccttgt aaatcatctg atggaggact cgatttaatg aattggaagg
    11161 ttggccatcg attatggtgc actctcagta caatctgctc tgatgccgca tagttaagcc
    11221 agccccgaca cccgccaaca cccgctgacg cgccctgacg ggcttgtctg ctcccggcat
    11281 ccgcttacag acaagctgtg accgtctccg ggagctgcat gtgtcagagg ttttcaccgt
    11341 catcaccgaa acgcgcga
//
